Addgene plasmid #105585: TRIN-E-shREN
Purpose: Dox-inducible mirE shREN(control shRNA)/dsRED expression with Venus marker and Neo resistance
Depositing lab: Christopher Vakoc. Depositing organization: Cold Spring Harbor Laboratory. Publication: A TFIID-SAGA Perturbation that Targets MYB and Suppresses Acute Myeloid Leukemia. Xu Y, Milazzo JP, Somerville TDD, Tarumoto Y, Huang YH, Ostrander EL, Wilkinson JE, Challen GA, Vakoc CR. Cancer Cell. 2018 Jan 8;33(1):13-28.e8. doi: 10.1016/j.ccell.2017.12.002. PubMed 29316427.
Backbone
  Vector backbone: TRE-dsRED/mirE-shRNA-PGK-venus-IRES-neo
  Vector type: Mammalian Expression, Retroviral, RNAi
  Selectable markers: Neomycin (select with G418)
Growth in bacteria
  Bacterial resistance: Ampicillin, 100 μg/mL
  Growth temperature: 37°C
  Growth strain: NEB Stable
  Copy number: Unknown
Gene/Insert
  Gene/Insert name: control shRNA targeting luciferase
  gRNA/shRNA sequence: TGCTGTTGACAGTGAGCGCAGGAATTATAATGCTTATCTATAGTGAAGCCACAGATGTATAGATAAGCATTATAATTCCTATGCCTACTGCCTCGGA
  Species: M. musculus (mouse)
  Promoter: TRE
  Cloning method: Restriction Enzyme; 5′ cloning site XhoI (unknown if destroyed); 3′ cloning site EcoRI (unknown if destroyed)
  Sequencing primers: 5′ TGT TTG AAT GAG GCT TCA GTA C
Terms and licenses: Academic/Nonprofit Terms; Industry Terms: Not Available to Industry
How to cite: TRIN-E-shREN was a gift from Christopher Vakoc (Addgene plasmid # 105585 ; http://n2t.net/addgene:105585 ; RRID:Addgene_105585)
