[The description below was written by a language model from this plasmid's Addgene catalogue record and pLannotate feature annotations shown in this document.]
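Description:
TRIN-E-shREN is a self-inactivating gammaretroviral (MMLV/MSCV-type) vector for doxycycline-regulated RNA interference in mammalian cells, here carrying a non-targeting control hairpin. It is propagated in E. coli through a high-copy ColE1/pUC origin and an ampicillin resistance gene. For virus production, a CMV enhancer/promoter fused to a truncated 5' LTR drives transcription of the viral genome. This genome includes the MESV packaging signal and a truncated gag segment that aids encapsidation. The 3' LTR has a U3 deletion, so the integrated provirus lacks LTR promoter activity and expression depends on the internal promoters.

The payload consists of two internal cassettes. In the first, a tetracycline response element with seven tetO repeats and a minimal CMV promoter drives DsRed2. This is followed in the same transcript by an shRNA embedded between miR-30a 5' and 3' flanking sequences in the optimised "mirE" context. Red fluorescence therefore reports induction of the hairpin. The hairpin was cloned between XhoI and EcoRI sites and is recorded as a control shRNA targeting luciferase (shREN, presumably Renilla). The species field nevertheless lists mouse.

In the second cassette, a constitutive mouse PGK promoter expresses Venus, and an EMCV IRES links it to NeoR. Transduced cells can thus be tracked by yellow fluorescence and selected with G418 whether or not the hairpin is induced.

No tet transactivator is annotated on the plasmid, so induction would require target cells that supply rtTA or an equivalent. The construct serves as the negative control alongside gene-specific TRIN-E shRNAs, and the associated work used it in acute myeloid leukaemia studies.
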