Features (pLannotate 1.2.2; 24 found; start..end, strand, type, name):
    186..565     +  enhancer       CMV enhancer: human cytomegalovirus immediate early enhancer
    566..769     +  promoter       CMV promoter: human cytomegalovirus (CMV) immediate early promoter
    770..945     +  LTR            5' LTR (truncated): truncated long terminal repeat from Moloney murine sarcoma virus
   1067..1341    +  misc_feature   MESV Ψ (fragment): packaging signal of murine embryonic stem cell virus
   1408..1824    +  CDS            gag (truncated): truncated Moloney murine leukemia virus (MMLV) gag gene lacking the start codon
   1874..2144    +  protein_bind   tetracycline response element: contains seven copies of the tetracycline operator tetO tetracycline repressor TetR
   2155..2172    +  misc_feature   MCS (fragment): pUC18/19 multiple cloning site
   2177..2215    +  promoter       minimal CMV promoter: human cytomegalovirus (CMV) immediate early promoter
   2314..2991    +  CDS            DsRed2: improved tetrameric variant of DsRed fluorescent protein mammalian codon-optimized
   3060..3153    +  ncRNA          5' miR-30a: sequence upstream of the 71-nt precursor of the human miR-30a microRNA (Zeng et al., 2002) miRNA
   3251..3377    +  ncRNA          3' miR-30a: sequence downstream of the 71-nt precursor of the human miR-30a microRNA (Zeng et al., 2002) miRNA
   3400..3899    +  promoter       PGK promoter: mouse phosphoglycerate kinase 1 promoter
   3922..4641    +  CDS            Venus: yellow fluorescent protein (YFP) with fast and efficient maturation (Nagai et al., 2002) mammalian codon-optimized
   4784..5246    +  misc_feature   IRES: internal ribosome entry site (IRES) of the encephalomyocarditis virus (EMCV)
   5262..6056    +  CDS            NeoR/KanR: aminoglycoside phosphotransferase from Tn5; aph(3')-II (or nptII); confers resistance to neomycin, kanamycin, and G418 (Geneticin®)
   6081..6153    +  CDS            env (fragment): murine leukemia virus gPr80 envelope polyprotein precursor; env; proteolytically cleaved into gp70SU and p15TM subunits
   6195..6620    +  LTR            3' LTR (ΔU3): self-inactivating 3' long terminal repeat (LTR) from Moloney murine leukemia virus
   6689..6729    +  CDS            rop (fragment): Rop protein, which maintains plasmids at low copy number; rop
   6831..6869    +  misc_feature   bom (fragment): basis of mobility region from pBR322
   6886..7215    +  promoter       SV40 promoter: SV40 enhancer and early promoter
   7221..7322    +  misc_feature   bom (fragment): basis of mobility region from pBR322
   7508..8096    -  rep_origin     ori: high-copy-number ColE1/pMB1/pBR322/pUC origin of replication
   8267..9127    -  CDS            AmpR: β-lactamase; bla; confers resistance to ampicillin, carbenicillin, and related antibiotics
   9128..9232    -  promoter       AmpR promoter: bla
>Addgene plasmid #105585 | TRIN-E-shREN | addgene full sequence | sequence record 204095 | Addgene NGS Result
CACATTTCCCCGAAAAGTGCCACCTGACGTCTAAGAAACCATTATTATCATGACATTAACCTATAAAAAT
AGGCGTATCACGAGGCCCTTTCGTCTTCAAGAATTAGCTTGGCCATTGCATACGTTGTATCCATATCATA
ATATGTACATTTATATTGGCTCATGTCCAACATTACCGCCATGTTGACATTGATTATTGACTAGTTATTA
ATAGTAATCAATTACGGGGTCATTAGTTCATAGCCCATATATGGAGTTCCGCGTTACATAACTTACGGTA
AATGGCCCGCCTGGCTGACCGCCCAACGACCCCCGCCCATTGACGTCAATAATGACGTATGTTCCCATAG
TAACGCCAATAGGGACTTTCCATTGACGTCAATGGGTGGAGTATTTACGGTAAACTGCCCACTTGGCAGT
ACATCAAGTGTATCATATGCCAAGTACGCCCCCTATTGACGTCAATGACGGTAAATGGCCCGCCTGGCAT
TATGCCCAGTACATGACCTTATGGGACTTTCCTACTTGGCAGTACATCTACGTATTAGTCATCGCTATTA
CCATGGTGATGCGGTTTTGGCAGTACATCAATGGGCGTGGATAGCGGTTTGACTCACGGGGATTTCCAAG
TCTCCACCCCATTGACGTCAATGGGAGTTTGTTTTGGCACCAAAATCAACGGGACTTTCCAAAATGTCGT
AACAACTCCGCCCCATTGACGCAAATGGGCGGTAGGCGTGTACGGTGGGAGGTCTATATAAGCAGAGCTC
AATAAAAGAGCCCACAACCCCTCACTCGGCGCGCCAGTCTTCCGATAGACTGCGTCGCCCGGGTACCCGT
ATTCCCAATAAAGCCTCTTGCTGTTTGCATCCGAATCGTGGTCTCGCTGTTCCTTGGGAGGGTCTCCTCT
GAGTGATTGACTACCCACGACGGGGGTCTTTCATTTGGGGGCTCGTCCGGGATTTGGAGACCCCTGCCCA
GGGACCACCGACCCACCACCGGGAGGTAAGCTGGCCAGCAACTTATCTGTGTCTGTCCGATTGTCTAGTG
TCTATGTTTGATGTTATGCGCCTGCGTCTGTACTAGTTAGCTAACTAGCTCTGTATCTGGCGGACCCGTG
GTGGAACTGACGAGTTCTGAACACCCGGCCGCAACCCTGGGAGACGTCCCAGGGACTTTGGGGGCCGTTT
TTGTGGCCCGACCTGAGGAAGGGAGTCGATGTGGAATCCGACCCCGTCAGGATATGTGGTTCTGGTAGGA
GACGAGAACCTAAAACAGTTCCCGCCTCCGTCTGAATTTTTGCTTTCGGTTTGGAACCGAAGCCGCGCGT
CTTGTCTGCTGCAGCGCTGCAGCATCGTTCTGTGTTGTCTCTGTCTGACTGTGTTTCTGTATTTGTCTGA
AAATTAGGGCCAGACTGTTACCACTCCCTTAAGTTTGACCTTAGGTCACTGGAAAGATGTCGAGCGGATC
GCTCACAACCAGTCGGTAGATGTCAAGAAGAGACGTTGGGTTACCTTCTGCTCTGCAGAATGGCCAACCT
TTAACGTCGGATGGCCGCGAGACGGCACCTTTAACCGAGACCTCATCACCCAGGTTAAGATCAAGGTCTT
TTCACCTGGCCCGCATGGACACCCAGACCAGGTCCCCTACATCGTGACCTGGGAAGCCTTGGCTTTTGAC
CCCCCTCCCTGGGTCAAGCCCTTTGTACACCCTAAGCCTCCGCCTCCTCTTCCTCCATCCGCCCCGTCTC
TCCCCCTTGAACCTCCTCGTTCGACCCCGCCTCGATCCTCCCTTTATCCAGCCCTCACTCCTTCTCTAGG
CGCCGGAATTGAAGATCTGGGGGATCGATCCTCTAGAGCATCGAGTTTACCACTCCCTATCAGTGATAGA
GAAAAGTGAAAGTCGAGTTTACCACTCCCTATCAGTGATAGAGAAAAGTGAAAGTCGAGTTTACCACTCC
CTATCAGTGATAGAGAAAAGTGAAAGTCGAGTTTACCACTCCCTATCAGTGATAGAGAAAAGTGAAAGTC
GAGTTTACCACTCCCTATCAGTGATAGAGAAAAGTGAAAGTCGAGTTTACCACTCCCTATCAGTGATAGA
GAAAAGTGAAAGTCGAGTTTACCACTCCCTATCAGTGATAGAGAAAAGTGAAAGTCGAGCTCGGTACCCG
GGTCGAGGTAGGCGTGTACGGTGGGAGGCCTATATAAGCAGAGCTCGTTTAGTGAACCGTCAGATCGCCT
GGAGACGCCATCCACGCTGTTTTGACCTCCATAGAAGACACCGGGACCGATCCAGCCTCTCGACGGATCC
ACCATGGCCTCCTCCGAGAACGTCATCACCGAGTTCATGCGCTTCAAGGTGCGCATGGAGGGCACCGTGA
ACGGCCACGAGTTCGAGATCGAGGGCGAGGGCGAGGGCCGCCCCTACGAGGGCCACAACACCGTGAAGCT
GAAGGTGACCAAGGGCGGCCCCCTGCCCTTCGCCTGGGACATCCTGTCCCCCCAGTTCCAGTACGGCTCC
AAGGTGTACGTGAAGCACCCCGCCGACATCCCCGACTACAAGAAGCTGTCCTTCCCCGAGGGCTTCAAGT
GGGAGCGCGTGATGAACTTCGAGGACGGCGGCGTGGCGACCGTGACCCAGGACTCCTCCCTGCAGGACGG
CTGCTTCATCTACAAGGTGAAGTTCATCGGCGTGAACTTCCCCTCCGACGGCCCCGTGATGCAGAAGAAG
ACCATGGGCTGGGAGGCCTCCACCGAGCGCCTGTACCCCCGCGACGGCGTGCTGAAGGGCGAGACCCACA
AGGCCCTGAAGCTGAAGGACGGCGGCCACTACCTGGTGGAGTTCAAGTCCATCTACATGGCCAAGAAGCC
CGTGCAGCTGCCCGGCTACTACTACGTGGACGCCAAGCTGGACATCACCTCCCACAACGAGGACTACACC
ATCGTGGAGCAGTACGAGCGCACCGAGGGCCGCCACCACCTGTTCCTGTAGCGGCCGCGACTCTAGAATT
TACTAGTCATATGATAAGATCTCTCGACTAGGGATAACAGGGTAATTGTTTGAATGAGGCTTCAGTACTT
TACAGAATCGTTGCCTGCACATCTTGGAAACACTTGCTGGGATTACTTCTTCAGGTTAACCCAACAGAAG
GCTCGAGAAGGTATATTGCTGTTGACAGTGAGCGCAGGAATTATAATGCTTATCTATAGTGAAGCCACAG
ATGTATAGATAAGCATTATAATTCCTATGCCTACTGCCTCGGACTTCAAGGGGCTAGAATTCGAGCAATT
ATCTTGTTTACTAAAACTGAATACCTTGCTATCTCTTTGATACATTTTTACAAAGCTGAATTAAAATGGT
ATAAATTAAATCACTTTTTTCAATTCTAGCAATTCTACCGGGTAGGGGAGGCGCTTTTCCCAAGGCAGTC
TGGAGCATGCGCTTTAGCAGCCCCGCTGGGCACTTGGCGCTACACAAGTGGCCTCTGGCCTCGCACACAT
TCCACATCCACCGGTAGGCGCCAACCGGCTCCGTTCTTTGGTGGCCCCTTCGCGCCACCTTCTACTCCTC
CCCTAGTCAGGAAGTTCCCCCCCGCCCCGCAGCTCGCGTCGTGCAGGACGTGACAAATGGAAGTAGCACG
TCTCACTAGTCTCGTGCAGATGGACAGCACCGCTGAGCAATGGAAGCGGGTAGGCCTTTGGGGCAGCGGC
CAATAGCAGCTTTGCTCCTTCGCTTTCTGGGCTCAGAGGCTGGGAAGGGGTGGGTCCGGGGGCGGGCTCA
GGGGCGGGCTCAGGGGCGGGGCGGGCGCCCGAAGGTCCTCCGGAGGCCCGGCATTCTGCACGCTTCAAAA
GCGCACGTCTGCCGCGCTGTTCTCCTCTTCCTCATCTCCGGGCCTTTCGACCTGCAGCCCAAGCTTCCAC
CATGGTGAGCAAGGGCGAGGAGCTGTTCACCGGGGTGGTGCCCATCCTGGTCGAGCTGGACGGCGACGTA
AACGGCCACAAGTTCAGCGTGTCCGGCGAGGGCGAGGGCGATGCCACCTACGGCAAGCTGACCCTGAAGC
TGATCTGCACCACCGGCAAGCTGCCCGTGCCCTGGCCCACCCTCGTGACCACCCTGGGCTACGGCCTGCA
GTGCTTCGCCCGCTACCCCGACCACATGAAGCAGCACGACTTCTTCAAGTCCGCCATGCCCGAAGGCTAC
GTCCAGGAGCGCACCATCTTCTTCAAGGACGACGGCAACTACAAGACCCGCGCCGAGGTGAAGTTCGAGG
GCGACACCCTGGTGAACCGCATCGAGCTGAAGGGCATCGACTTCAAGGAGGACGGCAACATCCTGGGGCA
CAAGCTGGAGTACAACTACAACAGCCACAACGTCTATATCACCGCCGACAAGCAGAAGAACGGCATCAAG
GCCAACTTCAAGATCCGCCACAACATCGAGGACGGCGGCGTGCAGCTCGCCGACCACTACCAGCAGAACA
CCCCCATCGGCGACGGCCCCGTGCTGCTGCCCGACAACCACTACCTGAGCTACCAGTCCGCCCTGAGCAA
AGACCCCAACGAGAAGCGCGATCACATGGTCCTGCTGGAGTTCGTGACCGCCGCCGGGATCACTCTCGGC
ATGGACGAGCTGTACAAGTAAGAATTGTTCAATTCCGCCCCWCTCCCCCCCCCCCCTCTCCCTCCCCCCC
CCCTAACGTTACTGGCCGAAGCCGCTTGGAATAAGGCCGGTGTGCGTTTGTCTATATGTTATTTTCCACC
ATATTGCCGTCTTTTGGCAATGTGAGGGCCCGGAAACCTGGCCCTGTCTTCTTGACGAGCATTCCTAGGG
GTCTTTCCCCTCTCGCCAAAGGAATGCAAGGTCTGTTGAATGTCGTGAAGGAAGCAGTTCCTCTGGAAGC
TTCTTGAAGACAAACAACGTCTGTAGCGACCCTTTGCAGGCAGCGGAACCCCCCACCTGGCGACAGGTGC
CTCTGCGGCCAAAAGCCACGTGTATAAGATACACCTGCAAAGGCGGCACAACCCCAGTGCCACGTTGTGA
GTTGGATAGTTGTGGAAAGAGTCAAATGGCTCTCCTCAAGCGTATTCAACAAGGGGCTGAAGGATGCCCA
GAAGGTACCCCATTGTATGGGATCTGATCTGGGGCCTCGGTGCACATGCTTTACATGTGTTTAGTCGAGG
TTAAAAAAACGTCTAGGCCCCCCGAACCACGGGGACGTGGTTTTCCTTTGAAAAACACGATGATAAGCTT
ACCGGTCCACCATGATTGAACAAGATGGATTGCACGCAGGTTCTCCGGCCGCTTGGGTGGAGAGGCTATT
CGGCTATGACTGGGCACAACAGACAATCGGCTGCTCTGATGCCGCCGTGTTCCGGCTGTCAGCGCAGGGG
CGCCCGGTTCTTTTTGTCAAGACCGACCTGTCCGGTGCCCTGAATGAACTGCAAGACGAGGCAGCGCGGC
TATCGTGGCTGGCCACGACGGGCGTTCCTTGCGCAGCTGTGCTCGACGTTGTCACTGAAGCGGGAAGGGA
CTGGCTGCTATTGGGCGAAGTGCCGGGGCAGGATCTCCTGTCATCTCACCTTGCTCCTGCCGAGAAAGTA
TCCATCATGGCTGATGCAATGCGGCGGCTGCATACGCTTGATCCGGCTACCTGCCCATTCGACCACCAAG
CGAAACATCGCATCGAGCGAGCACGTACTCGGATGGAAGCCGGTCTTGTCGATCAGGATGATCTGGACGA
AGAGCATCAGGGGCTCGCGCCAGCCGAACTGTTCGCCAGGCTCAAGGCGAGCATGCCCGACGGCGAGGAT
CTCGTCGTGACCCATGGCGATGCCTGCTTGCCGAATATCATGGTGGAAAATGGCCGCTTTTCTGGATTCA
TCGACTGTGGCCGGCTGGGTGTGGCGGACCGCTATCAGGACATAGCGTTGGCTACCCGTGATATTGCTGA
AGAGCTTGGCGGCGAATGGGCTGACCGCTTCCTCGTGCTTTACGGTATCGCCGCTCCCGATTCGCAGCGC
ATCGCCTTCTATCGCCTTCTTGACGAGTTCTTCTGATGTACGATGCATCGATACCGTCGAGATATCAGTG
GTCCAGGCTCTAGTTTTGACTCAACAATATCACCAGCTGAAGCCTATAGAGTACGAGCCATAGATAAAAT
AAAAGATTTTATTTAGTCTCCAGAAAAAGGGGGGAATGAAAGACCCCACCTGTAGGTTTGGCAAGCTAGC
TTAAGTAACGCCATTTTGCAAGGCATGGAAAAATACATAACTGAGAATAGAGAAGTTCAGATCAAGGTCA
GGAACAGATGGAACAGGGTCGACCCTAGAGAACCATCAGATGTTTCCAGGGTGCCCCAAGGACCTGAAAT
GACCCTGTGCCTTATTTGAACTAACCAATCAGTTCGCTTCTCGCTTCTGTTCGCGCGCTTCTGCTCCCCG
AGCTCAATAAAAGAGCCCACAACCCCTCACTCGGGGCGCCAGTCCTCCGATTGACTGAGTCGCCCGGGTA
CCCGTGTATCCAATAAACCCTCTTGCAGTTGCATCCGACTTGTGGTCTCGCTGTTCCTTGGGAGGGTCTC
CTCTGAGTGATTGACTACCCGTCAGCGGGGGTCTTTCATTTGGGGGCTCGTCCGGGATCGGGAGACCCCT
GCCCAGGGACCACCGACCCACCACCGGGAGGTAAGCTGGCTGCCTCGCGCGTTTCGGTGATGACGGTGAA
AACCTCTGACACATGCAGCTCCCGGAGACGGTCACAGCTTGTCTGTAAGCGGATGCCGGGAGCAGACAAG
CCCGTCAGGGCGCGTCAGCGGGTGTTGGCGGGTGTCGGGGCGCAGCCATGACCCAGTCACGTAGCGATAG
CGGAGTGTAGATCCGGCTGTGGAATGTGTGTCAGTTAGGGTGTGGAAAGTCCCCAGGCTCCCCAGCAGGC
AGAAGTATGCAAAGCATGCATCTCAATTAGTCAGCAACCAGGTGTGGAAAGTCCCCAGGCTCCCCAGCAG
GCAGAAGTATGCAAAGCATGCATCTCAATTAGTCAGCAACCATAGTCCCGCCCCTAACTCCGCCCATCCC
GCCCCTAACTCCGCCCAGTTCCGCCCATTCTCCGCCCCATGGCTGACTAATTTTTTTTATTTATGCAGAG
GCCGAGGCCGCCTCGGCCTCTGAGCTATTCCAGAAGTAGTGAGGAGGCTTTTTTGGAGGCCTAGGCTTTT
GCAAAAAGCTTACTGGCTTAACTATGCGGCATCAGAGCAGATTGTACTGAGAGTGCACCATATGCGGTGT
GAAATACCGCACAGATGCGTAAGGAGAAAATACCGCATCAGGCGCTCTTCCGCTTCCTCGCTCACTGACT
CGCTGCGCTCGGTCGTTCGGCTGCGGCGAGCGGTATCAGCTCACTCAAAGGCGGTAATACGGTTATCCAC
AGAATCAGGGGATAACGCAGGAAAGAACATGTGAGCAAAAGGCCAGCAAAAGGCCAGGAACCGTAAAAAG
GCCGCGTTGCTGGCGTTTTTCCATAGGCTCCGCCCCCCTGACGAGCATCACAAAAATCGACGCTCAAGTC
AGAGGTGGCGAAACCCGACAGGACTATAAAGATACCAGGCGTTTCCCCCTGGAAGCTCCCTCGTGCGCTC
TCCTGTTCCGACCCTGCCGCTTACCGGATACCTGTCCGCCTTTCTCCCTTCGGGAAGCGTGGCGCTTTCT
CATAGCTCACGCTGTAGGTATCTCAGTTCGGTGTAGGTCGTTCGCTCCAAGCTGGGCTGTGTGCACGAAC
CCCCCGTTCAGCCCGACCGCTGCGCCTTATCCGGTAACTATCGTCTTGAGTCCAACCCGGTAAGACACGA
CTTATCGCCACTGGCAGCAGCCACTGGTAACAGGATTAGCAGAGCGAGGTATGTAGGCGGTGCTACAGAG
TTCTTGAAGTGGTGGCCTAACTACGGCTACACTAGAAGGACAGTATTTGGTATCTGCGCTCTGCTGAAGC
CAGTTACCTTCGGAAAAAGAGTTGGTAGCTCTTGATCCGGCAAACAAACCACCGCTGGTAGCGGTGGTTT
TTTTGTTTGCAAGCAGCAGATTACGCGCAGAAAAAAAGGATCTCAAGAAGATCCTTTGATCTTTTCTACG
GGGTCTGACGCTCAGTGGAACGAAAACTCACGTTAAGGGATTTTGGTCATGAGATTATCAAAAAGGATCT
TCACCTAGATCCTTTTAAATTAAAAATGAAGTTTTAAATCAATCTAAAGTATATATGAGTAAACTTGGTC
TGACAGTTACCAATGCTTAATCAGTGAGGCACCTATCTCAGCGATCTGTCTATTTCGTTCATCCATAGTT
GCCTGACTCCCCGTCGTGTAGATAACTACGATACGGGAGGGCTTACCATCTGGCCCCAGTGCTGCAATGA
TACCGCGAGACCCACGCTCACCGGCTCCAGATTTATCAGCAATAAACCAGCCAGCCGGAAGGGCCGAGCG
CAGAAGTGGTCCTGCAACTTTATCCGCCTCCATCCAGTCTATTAATTGTTGCCGGGAAGCTAGAGTAAGT
AGTTCGCCAGTTAATAGTTTGCGCAACGTTGTTGCCATTGCTGCAGGCATCGTGGTGTCACGCTCGTCGT
TTGGTATGGCTTCATTCAGCTCCGGTTCCCAACGATCAAGGCGAGTTACATGATCCCCCATGTTGTGCAA
AAAAGCGGTTAGCTCCTTCGGTCCTCCGATCGTTGTCAGAAGTAAGTTGGCCGCAGTGTTATCACTCATG
GTTATGGCAGCACTGCATAATTCTCTTACTGTCATGCCATCCGTAAGATGCTTTTCTGTGACTGGTGAGT
ACTCAACCAAGTCATTCTGAGAATAGTGTATGCGGCGACCGAGTTGCTCTTGCCCGGCGTCAACACGGGA
TAATACCGCGCCACATAGCAGAACTTTAAAAGTGCTCATCATTGGAAAACGTTCTTCGGGGCGAAAACTC
TCAAGGATCTTACCGCTGTTGAGATCCAGTTCGATGTAACCCACTCGTGCACCCAACTGATCTTCAGCAT
CTTTTACTTTCACCAGCGTTTCTGGGTGAGCAAAAACAGGAAGGCAAAATGCCGCAAAAAAGGGAATAAG
GGCGACACGGAAATGTTGAATACTCATACTCTTCCTTTTTCAATATTATTGAAGCATTTATCAGGGTTAT
TGTCTCATGAGCGGATACATATTTGAATGTATTTAGAAAAATAAACAAATAGGGGTTCCGCG
